>Addgene plasmid #130737 | pMSCVbsd-PPARD-T261R | addgene full sequence | sequence record 255168 | Addgene NGS Result
AATGAAAGACCCCACCTGTAGGTTTGGCAAGCTAGCTTAAGTAACGCCATTTTGCAAGGCATGGAAAATA
CATAACTGAGAATAGAGAAGTTCAGATCAAGGTTAGGAACAGAGAGACAGCAGAATATGGGCCAAACAGG
ATATCTGTGGTAAGCAGTTCCTGCCCCGGCTCAGGGCCAAGAACAGATGGTCCCCAGATGCGGTCCCGCC
CTCAGCAGTTTCTAGAGAACCATCAGATGTTTCCAGGGTGCCCCAAGGACCTGAAATGACCCTGTGCCTT
ATTTGAACTAACCAATCAGTTCGCTTCTCGCTTCTGTTCGCGCGCTTCTGCTCCCCGAGCTCAATAAAAG
AGCCCACAACCCCTCACTCGGCGCGCCAGTCCTCCGATAGACTGCGTCGCCCGGGTACCCGTATTCCCAA
TAAAGCCTCTTGCTGTTTGCATCCGAATCGTGGACTCGCTGATCCTTGGGAGGGTCTCCTCAGATTGATT
GACTGCCCACCTCGGGGGTCTTTCATTTGGAGGTTCCACCGAGATTTGGAGACCCCTGCCCAGGGACCAC
CGACCCCCCCGCCGGGAGGTAAGCTGGCCAGCGGTCGTTTCGTGTCTGTCTCTGTCTTTGTGCGTGTTTG
TGCCGGCATCTAATGTTTGCGCCTGCGTCTGTACTAGTTAGCTAACTAGCTCTGTATCTGGCGGACCCGT
GGTGGAACTGACGAGTTCTGAACACCCGGCCGCAACCCTGGGAGACGTCCCAGGGACTTTGGGGGCCGTT
TTTGTGGCCCGACCTGAGGAAGGGAGTCGATGTGGAATCCGACCCCGTCAGGATATGTGGTTCTGGTAGG
AGACGAGAACCTAAAACAGTTCCCGCCTCCGTCTGAATTTTTGCTTTCGGTTTGGAACCGAAGCCGCGCG
TCTTGTCTGCTGCAGCGCTGCAGCATCGTTCTGTGTTGTCTCTGTCTGACTGTGTTTCTGTATTTGTCTG
AAAATTAGGGCCAGACTGTTACCACTCCCTTAAGTTTGACCTTAGGTCACTGGAAAGATGTCGAGCGGAT
CGCTCACAACCAGTCGGTAGATGTCAAGAAGAGACGTTGGGTTACCTTCTGCTCTGCAGAATGGCCAACC
TTTAACGTCGGATGGCCGCGAGACGGCACCTTTAACCGAGACCTCATCACCCAGGTTAAGATCAAGGTCT
TTTCACCTGGCCCGCATGGACACCCAGACCAGGTCCCCTACATCGTGACCTGGGAAGCCTTGGCTTTTGA
CCCCCCTCCCTGGGTCAAGCCCTTTGTACACCCTAAGCCTCCGCCTCCTCTTCCTCCATCCGCCCCGTCT
CTCCCCCTTGAACCTCCTCGTTCGACCCCGCCTCGATCCTCCCTTTATCCAGCCCTCACTCCTTCTCTAG
GCGCCGGAATTAGATCCACTAGTAACGGCCGCCAGTGTGCTGGAATTCGCCCTTAGGTGTGGCGCCGAGG
GGAGATCAGCCATGGAGCAGCCACAGGAGGAAGCCCCTGAGGTCCGGGAAGAGGAGGAGAAAGAGGAAGT
GGCAGAGGCAGAAGGAGCCCCAGAGCTCAATGGGGGACCACAGCATGCACTTCCTTCCAGCAGCTACACA
GACCTCTCCCGGAGCTCCTCGCCACCCTCACTGCTGGACCAACTGCAGATGGGCTGTGACGGGGCCTCAT
GCGGCAGCCTCAACATGGAGTGCCGGGTGTGCGGGGACAAGGCATCGGGCTTCCACTACGGTGTTCATGC
ATGTGAGGGGTGCAAGGGCTTCTTCCGTCGTACGATCCGCATGAAGCTGGAGTACGAGAAGTGTGAGCGC
AGCTGCAAGATTCAGAAGAAGAACCGCAACAAGTGCCAGTACTGCCGCTTCCAGAAGTGCCTGGCACTGG
GCATGTCACACAACGCTATCCGTTTTGGTCGGATGCCGGAGGCTGAGAAGAGGAAGCTGGTGGCAGGGCT
GACTGCAAACGAGGGGAGCCAGTACAACCCACAGGTGGCCGACCTGAAGGCCTTCTCCAAGCACATCTAC
AATGCCTACCTGAAAAACTTCAACATGACCAAAAAGAAGGCCCGCAGCATCCTCACCGGCAAAGCCAGCC
ACACGGCGCCCTTTGTGATCCACGACATCGAGACATTGTGGCAGGCAGAGAAGGGGCTGGTGTGGAAGCA
GTTGGTGAATGGCCTGCCTCCCTACAAGGAGATCAGCGTGCACGTCTTCTACCGCTGCCAGTGCACCACA
GTGGAGACCGTGCGGGAGCTCAGAGAGTTCGCCAAGAGCATCCCCAGCTTCAGCAGCCTCTTCCTCAACG
ACCAGGTTACCCTTCTCAAGTATGGCGTGCACGAGGCCATCTTCGCCATGCTGGCCTCTATCGTCAACAA
GGACGGGCTGCTGGTAGCCAACGGCAGTGGCTTTGTCACCCGTGAGTTCCTGCGCAGCCTCCGCAAACCC
TTCAGTGATATCATTGAGCCTAAGTTTGAATTTGCTGTCAAGTTCAACGCCCTGGAACTTGATGACAGTG
ACCTGGCCCTATTCATTGCGGCCATCATTCTGTGTGGAGACCGGCCAGGCCTCATGAACGTTCCACGGGT
GGAGGCTATCCAGGACACCATCCTGCGTGCCCTCGAATTCCACCTGCAGGCCAACCACCCTGATGCCCAG
TACCTCTTCCCCAAGCTGCTGCAGAAGATGGCTGACCTGCGGCAACTGGTCACCGAGCACGCCCAGATGA
TGCAGCGGATCAAGAAGACCGAAACCGAGACCTCGCTGCACCCTCTGCTCCAGGAGATCTACAAGGACAT
GTACTAACGGCGGCACCCAGGCCTCCCTGCAGACTCCAATGGGGCCAGCACTGGAGGGGCCCACCCACAT
GACTTTTCCATTGACCAGCTCTCAAGGGCGAATTCTGCAGATATCCATCACACTGGCGGCCGCTCGAGGT
TAACGAATTCTACCGGGTAGGGGAGGCGCTTTTCCCAAGGCAGTCTGGAGCATGCGCTTTAGCAGCCCCG
CTGGGCACTTGGCGCTACACAAGTGGCCTCTGGCCTCGCACACATTCCACATCCACCGGTAGGCGCCAAC
CGGCTCCGTTCTTTGGTGGCCCCTTCGCGCCACCTTCTACTCCTCCCCTAGTCAGGAAGTTCCCCCCCGC
CCCGCAGCTCGCGTCGTGCAGGACGTGACAAATGGAAGTAGCACGTCTCACTAGTCTCGTGCAGATGGAC
AGCACCGCTGAGCAATGGAAGCGGGTAGGCCTTTGGGGCAGCGGCCAATAGCAGCTTTGCTCCTTCGCTT
TCTGGGCTCAGAGGCTGGGAAGGGGTGGGTCCGGGGGCGGGCTCAGGGGCGGGCTCAGGGGCGGGGCGGG
CGCCCGAAGGTCCTCCGGAGGCCCGGCATTCTGCACGCTTCAAAAGCGCACGTCTGCCGCGCTGTTCTCC
TCTTCCTCATCTCCGGGCCTTTCGACCTGCAGCCCAAGCTTACCATGGCCAAGCCTTTGTCTCAAGAAGA
ATCCACCCTCATTGAAAGAGCAACGGCTACAATCAACAGCATCCCCATCTCTGAAGACTACAGCGTCGCC
AGCGCAGCTCTCTCTAGCGACGGCCGCATCTTCACTGGTGTCAATGTATATCATTTTACTGGGGGACCTT
GTGCAGAACTCGTGGTGCTGGGCACTGCTGCTGCTGCGGCAGCTGGCAACCTGACTTGTATCGTCGCGAT
CGGAAATGAGAACAGGGGCATCTTGAGCCCCTGCGGACGGTGCCGACAGGTGCTTCTCGATCTGCATCCT
GGGATCAAAGCCATAGTGAAGGACAGTGATGGACAGCCGACGGCAGTTGGGATTCGTGAATTGCTGCCCT
CTGGTTATGTGTGGGAGGGCTAATCGATAAAATAAAAGATTTTATTTAGTCTCCAGAAAAAGGGGGGAAT
GAAAGACCCCACCTGTAGGTTTGACAAGCTAGAGAACCATCAGATGTTTCCAGGGTGCCCCAAGGACCTG
AAATGACCCTGTGCCTTATTTGAACTAACCAATCAGTTCGCTTCTCGCTTCTGTTCGCGCGCTTCTGCTC
CCCGAGCTCAATAAAAGAGCCCACAACCCCTCACTCGGCGCGCCAGTCCTCCGATAGACTGCGTCGCCCG
GGTACCCGTGTATCCAATAAACCCTCTTGCAGTTGCATCCGACTTGTGGTCTCGCTGTTCCTTGGGAGGG
TCTCCTCTGAGTGATTGACTACCCGTCAGCGGGGGTCTTTCATGGGTAACAGTTTCTTGAAGTTGGAGAA
CAACATTCTGAGGGTAGGAGTCGAATATTAAGTAATCCTGACTCAATTAGCCACTGTTTTGAATCCACAT
ACTCCAATACTCCTGAAATAGTTCATTATGGACAGCGCAGAAAGAGCTGGGGAGAATTGTGAAATTGTTA
TCCGCTCACAATTCCACACAACATACGAGCCGGAAGCATAAAGTGTAAAGCCTGGGGTGCCTAATGAGTG
AGCTAACTCACATTAATTGCGTTGCGCTCACTGCCCGCTTTCCAGTCGGGAAACCTGTCGTGCCAGCTGC
ATTAATGAATCGGCCAACGCGCGGGGAGAGGCGGTTTGCGTATTGGGCGCTCTTCCGCTTCCTCGCTCAC
TGACTCGCTGCGCTCGGTCGTTCGGCTGCGGCGAGCGGTATCAGCTCACTCAAAGGCGGTAATACGGTTA
TCCACAGAATCAGGGGATAACGCAGGAAAGAACATGTGAGCAAAAGGCCAGCAAAAGGCCAGGAACCGTA
AAAAGGCCGCGTTGCTGGCGTTTTTCCATAGGCTCCGCCCCCCTGACGAGCATCACAAAAATCGACGCTC
AAGTCAGAGGTGGCGAAACCCGACAGGACTATAAAGATACCAGGCGTTTCCCCCTGGAAGCTCCCTCGTG
CGCTCTCCTGTTCCGACCCTGCCGCTTACCGGATACCTGTCCGCCTTTCTCCCTTCGGGAAGCGTGGCGC
TTTCTCATAGCTCACGCTGTAGGTATCTCAGTTCGGTGTAGGTCGTTCGCTCCAAGCTGGGCTGTGTGCA
CGAACCCCCCGTTCAGCCCGACCGCTGCGCCTTATCCGGTAACTATCGTCTTGAGTCCAACCCGGTAAGA
CACGACTTATCGCCACTGGCAGCAGCCACTGGTAACAGGATTAGCAGAGCGAGGTATGTAGGCGGTGCTA
CAGAGTTCTTGAAGTGGTGGCCTAACTACGGCTACACTAGAAGAACAGTATTTGGTATCTGCGCTCTGCT
GAAGCCAGTTACCTTCGGAAAAAGAGTTGGTAGCTCTTGATCCGGCAAACAAACCACCGCTGGTAGCGGT
GGTTTTTTTGTTTGCAAGCAGCAGATTACGCGCAGAAAAAAAGGATCTCAAGAAGATCCTTTGATCTTTT
CTACGGGGTCTGACGCTCAGTGGAACGAAAACTCACGTTAAGGGATTTTGGTCATGAGATTATCAAAAAG
GATCTTCACCTAGATCCTTTTAAATTAAAAATGAAGTTTTAAATCAATCTAAAGTATATATGAGTAAACT
TGGTCTGACAGTTACCAATGCTTAATCAGTGAGGCACCTATCTCAGCGATCTGTCTATTTCGTTCATCCA
TAGTTGCCTGACTCCCCGTCGTGTAGATAACTACGATACGGGAGGGCTTACCATCTGGCCCCAGTGCTGC
AATGATACCGCGAGACCCACGCTCACCGGCTCCAGATTTATCAGCAATAAACCAGCCAGCCGGAAGGGCC
GAGCGCAGAAGTGGTCCTGCAACTTTATCCGCCTCCATCCAGTCTATTAATTGTTGCCGGGAAGCTAGAG
TAAGTAGTTCGCCAGTTAATAGTTTGCGCAACGTTGTTGCCATTGCTACAGGCATCGTGGTGTCACGCTC
GTCGTTTGGTATGGCTTCATTCAGCTCCGGTTCCCAACGATCAAGGCGAGTTACATGATCCCCCATGTTG
TGCAAAAAAGCGGTTAGCTCCTTCGGTCCTCCGATCGTTGTCAGAAGTAAGTTGGCCGCAGTGTTATCAC
TCATGGTTATGGCAGCACTGCATAATTCTCTTACTGTCATGCCATCCGTAAGATGCTTTTCTGTGACTGG
TGAGTACTCAACCAAGTCATTCTGAGAATAGTGTATGCGGCGACCGAGTTGCTCTTGCCCGGCGTCAATA
CGGGATAATACCGCGCCACATAGCAGAACTTTAAAAGTGCTCATCATTGGAAAACGTTCTTCGGGGCGAA
AACTCTCAAGGATCTTACCGCTGTTGAGATCCAGTTCGATGTAACCCACTCGTGCACCCAACTGATCTTC
AGCATCTTTTACTTTCACCAGCGTTTCTGGGTGAGCAAAAACAGGAAGGCAAAATGCCGCAAAAAAGGGA
ATAAGGGCGACACGGAAATGTTGAATACTCATACTCTTCCTTTTTCAATATTATTGAAGCATTTATCAGG
GTTATTGTCTCATGAGCGGATACATATTTGAATGTATTTAGAAAAATAAACAAATAGGGGTTCCGCGCAC
ATTTCCCCGAAAAGTGCCACCTGACGTCTAAGAAACCATTATTATCATGACATTAACCTATAAAAATAGG
CGTATCACGAGGCCCTTTCGTCTCGCGCGTTTCGGTGATGACGGTGAAAACCTCTGACACATGCAGCTCC
CGGAGACGGTCACAGCTTGTCTGTAAGCGGATGCCGGGAGCAGACAAGCCCGTCAGGGCGCGTCAGCGGG
TGTTGGCGGGTGTCGGGGCTGGCTTAACTATGCGGCATCAGAGCAGATTGTACTGAGAGTGCACCATATG
CGGTGTGAAATACCGCACAGATGCGTAAGGAGAAAATACCGCATCAGGCGCCATTCGCCATTCAGGCTGC
GCAACTGTTGGGAAGGGCGATCGGTGCGGGCCTCTTCGCTATTACGCCAGCTGGCGAAAGGGGGATGTGC
TGCAAGGCGATTAAGTTGGGTAACGCCAGGGTTTTCCCAGTCACGACGTTGTAAAACGACGGCGCAAGGA
ATGGTGCATGCAAGGAGATGGCGCCCAACAGTCCCCCGGCCACGGGGCCTGCCACCATACCCACGCCGAA
ACAAGCGCTCATGAGCCCGAAGTGGCGAGCCCGATCTTCCCCATCGGTGATGTCGGCGATATAGGCGCCA
GCAACCGCACCTGTGGCGCCGGTGATGCCGGCCACGATGCGTCCGGCGTAGAGGCGATTAGTCCAATTTG
TTAAAGACAGGATATCAGTGGTCCAGGCTCTAGTTTTGACTCAACAATATCACCAGCTGAAGCCTATAGA
GTACGAGCCATAGATAAAATAAAAGATTTTATTTAGTCTCCAGAAAAAGGGGGG
Features (pLannotate 1.2.2; 20 found; start..end, strand, type, name):
      1..517     +  LTR            5' LTR: 5' long terminal repeat from murine embryonic stem cell virus
    581..922     +  misc_feature   MESV Ψ: packaging signal of murine embryonic stem cell virus
    989..1405    +  CDS            gag (truncated): truncated Moloney murine leukemia virus (MMLV) gag gene lacking the start codon
   1482..2804    +  CDS            PPARD: PPARD_HUMAN - Also known as NR1C2, PPARB. Experimental evidence at protein level: Swiss-Prot protein existence level 1. Ligand-activated transcription factor. Receptor that binds peroxisome proliferators such as hypolipidemic drugs and fatty acids. Has a preference for poly-unsaturated fatty acids, such as gamma- linoleic acid and eicosapentanoic acid. Once activated by a ligand, the receptor binds to promoter elements of target genes. Regulates the peroxisomal beta-oxidation pathway of fatty acids. Functions as transcription activator for the acyl-CoA oxidase gene. Decreases expression of NPC
   2955..3454    +  promoter       PGK promoter: mouse phosphoglycerate kinase 1 promoter
   3475..3873    +  CDS            BSD: blasticidin S deaminase; Aspergillus terreus BSD; confers resistance to blasticidin
   3918..3952    +  LTR            3' LTR (ΔU3) (fragment): self-inactivating 3' long terminal repeat (LTR) from Moloney murine leukemia virus
   3949..4243    +  LTR            3' LTR (ΔU3) (fragment): self-inactivating 3' long terminal repeat (LTR) from Moloney murine leukemia virus
   4405..4421    -  protein_bind   lac operator: The lac repressor binds to the lac operator to inhibit transcription in E. coli. This inhibition can be relieved by adding lactose or isopropyl-β-D-thiogalactopyranoside (IPTG). lac repressor encoded by lacI
   4429..4459    -  promoter       lac promoter: promoter for the E. coli lac operon
   4474..4495    -  protein_bind   CAP binding site: CAP binding activates transcription in the presence of cAMP. E. coli catabolite activator protein
   4508..4600    -  CDS            lacI (fragment): lac repressor; lacI; The lac repressor binds to the lac operator to inhibit transcription in E. coli. This inhibition can be relieved by adding lactose or isopropyl-β-D-thiogalactopyranoside (IPTG).
   4783..5371    -  rep_origin     ori: high-copy-number ColE1/pMB1/pBR322/pUC origin of replication
   5542..6402    -  CDS            AmpR: β-lactamase; bla; confers resistance to ampicillin, carbenicillin, and related antibiotics
   6403..6507    -  promoter       AmpR promoter: bla
   6602..6637    +  CDS            rop (fragment): Rop protein, which maintains plasmids at low copy number; rop
   6739..6838    +  misc_feature   bom (fragment): basis of mobility region from pBR322
   6844..6993    -  CDS            lacZα (fragment): LacZα fragment of β-galactosidase; lacZ fragment
   6993..7194    -  CDS            TcR (fragment): tetracycline efflux protein; tet; confers resistance to tetracycline
   7195..7293    +  CDS            env (fragment): murine leukemia virus gPr80 envelope polyprotein precursor; env; proteolytically cleaved into gp70SU and p15TM subunits
