[The description below was written by a language model from this plasmid's Addgene catalogue record and pLannotate feature annotations shown in this document.]
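Description:
pMSCVbsd-PPARD-T261R is a gammaretroviral expression vector built on the pMSCVbsd backbone, a murine stem cell virus–type plasmid, and is intended for stable delivery of a mutant human PPARD cDNA into mammalian cells by retroviral transduction. In bacteria it is maintained through a high-copy ColE1/pUC-type origin and selected with ampicillin via the β-lactamase gene. The remaining backbone annotations (lac promoter/operator and fragments of lacI, rop, bom, lacZα, TcR and env) are non-functional remnants of earlier cloning vectors and of the proviral source.

The viral portion begins with a murine embryonic stem cell virus 5′ LTR, which serves as the promoter for the genomic transcript and for the insert. It is followed by the Ψ packaging signal and a truncated gag segment lacking its start codon, an extended packaging region that improves encapsidation without producing Gag protein. Downstream lies the PPARD coding sequence, encoding the ligand-activated nuclear receptor PPARβ/δ (NR1C2) with a T261R substitution introduced by PCR mutagenesis. It was cloned between a BglII site that was destroyed and a retained XhoI site. No epitope tag is annotated. A separate internal cassette, the mouse PGK promoter driving blasticidin S deaminase, allows blasticidin selection of transduced cells. The 3′ LTR is annotated only as two fragments matched to a ΔU3 self-inactivating MMLV reference, so the feature table alone does not settle whether this LTR is intact. Because gag, pol and env functions are absent, they must be supplied in trans by a packaging cell line or helper plasmids. The record does not state the functional consequence of T261R, though the associated study concerns PPARβ/δ corepressor recruitment and transcriptional regulation of ANGPTL4.
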