Addgene plasmid #130737: pMSCVbsd-PPARD-T261R
Purpose: Vector encoding PPARD cDNA for retroviral transduction
Depositing lab: Till Adhikary. Depositing organization: Philipps-Universitaet Marburg. Publication: PPARbeta/delta recruits NCOR and regulates transcription reinitiation of ANGPTL4. Legrand N, Bretscher CL, Zielke S, Wilke B, Daude M, Fritz B, Diederich WE, Adhikary T. Nucleic Acids Res. 2019 Oct 10;47(18):9573-9591. doi: 10.1093/nar/gkz685. PubMed 31428774.
Backbone
  Vector backbone: pMSCVbsd
  Vector type: Retroviral
  Selectable markers: Blasticidin
Growth in bacteria
  Bacterial resistance: Ampicillin, 100 μg/mL
  Growth temperature: 37°C
  Growth strain: NEB Stable
  Copy number: High Copy
Gene/Insert
  Gene/Insert name: PPARD T261R
  Species: H. sapiens (human)
  Mutation: T261R
  Entrez Gene: PPARD (a.k.a. FAAR, NR1C2, NUC1, NUCI, NUCII, PPARB)
  Cloning method: Restriction Enzyme; 5′ cloning site BglII (destroyed during cloning); 3′ cloning site XhoI (not destroyed)
  Sequencing primers: 5′ pMSCVseqfw (CCCTTGAACCTCCTCGTTCGACC); 3′ pMSCVseqrv (GAGACGTGCTACTTCCATTTGTC)
Terms and licenses: Academic/Nonprofit Terms; Industry Terms: Not Available to Industry
Depositor comments: Generated by PCR mutagenesis. Please visit https://www.biorxiv.org/content/10.1101/525576v2 for BioRxiv preprint.
How to cite: pMSCVbsd-PPARD-T261R was a gift from Till Adhikary (Addgene plasmid # 130737 ; http://n2t.net/addgene:130737 ; RRID:Addgene_130737)
