>Addgene plasmid #130737 | pMSCVbsd-PPARD-T261R | depositor partial sequence | sequence record 250248 | PPARD T261R
ATGGAGCAGCCACAGGAGGAAGCCCCTGAGGTCCGGGAAGAGGAGGAGAAAGAGGAAGTGGCAGAGGCAG
AAGGAGCCCCAGAGCTCAATGGGGGACCACAGCATGCACTTCCTTCCAGCAGCTACACAGACCTCTCCCG
GAGCTCCTCGCCACCCTCACTGCTGGACCAACTGCAGATGGGCTGTGACGGGGCCTCATGCGGCAGCCTC
AACATGGAGTGCCGGGTGTGCGGGGACAAGGCATCGGGCTTCCACTACGGTGTTCATGCATGTGAGGGGT
GCAAGGGCTTCTTCCGTCGTACGATCCGCATGAAGCTGGAGTACGAGAAGTGTGAGCGCAGCTGCAAGAT
TCAGAAGAAGAACCGCAACAAGTGCCAGTACTGCCGCTTCCAGAAGTGCCTGGCACTGGGCATGTCACAC
AACGCTATCCGTTTTGGTCGGATGCCGGAGGCTGAGAAGAGGAAGCTGGTGGCAGGGCTGACTGCAAACG
AGGGGAGCCAGTACAACCCACAGGTGGCCGACCTGAAGGCCTTCTCCAAGCACATCTACAATGCCTACCT
GAAAAACTTCAACATGACCAAAAAGAAGGCCCGCAGCATCCTCACCGGCAAAGCCAGCCACACGGCGCCC
TTTGTGATCCACGACATCGAGACATTGTGGCAGGCAGAGAAGGGGCTGGTGTGGAAGCAGTTGGTGAATG
GCCTGCCTCCCTACAAGGAGATCAGCGTGCACGTCTTCTACCGCTGCCAGTGCACCACAGTGGAGACCGT
GCGGGAGCTCAGAGAGTTCGCCAAGAGCATCCCCAGCTTCAGCAGCCTCTTCCTCAACGACCAGGTTACC
CTTCTCAAGTATGGCGTGCACGAGGCCATCTTCGCCATGCTGGCCTCTATCGTCAACAAGGACGGGCTGC
TGGTAGCCAACGGCAGTGGCTTTGTCACCCGTGAGTTCCTGCGCAGCCTCCGCAAACCCTTCAGTGATAT
CATTGAGCCTAAGTTTGAATTTGCTGTCAAGTTCAACGCCCTGGAACTTGATGACAGTGACCTGGCCCTA
TTCATTGCGGCCATCATTCTGTGTGGAGACCGGCCAGGCCTCATGAACGTTCCACGGGTGGAGGCTATCC
AGGACACCATCCTGCGTGCCCTCGAATTCCACCTGCAGGCCAACCACCCTGATGCCCAGTACCTCTTCCC
CAAGCTGCTGCAGAAGATGGCTGACCTGCGGCAACTGGTCACCGAGCACGCCCAGATGATGCAGCGGATC
AAGAAGACCGAAACCGAGACCTCGCTGCACCCTCTGCTCCAGGAGATCTACAAGGACATGTACTAA
